Addgene plasmid #191454: N1-Tq-Ca-FLITS
Purpose: Genetically encoded calcium sensor (GECI) Tq-Ca-FLITS that reports with lifetime and intensity changes
Depositing lab: Dorus Gadella. Publication: A turquoise fluorescence lifetime-based biosensor for quantitative imaging of intracellular calcium. van der Linden FH, Mahlandt EK, Arts JJG, Beumer J, Puschhof J, de Man SMA, Chertkova AO, Ponsioen B, Clevers H, van Buul JD, Postma M, Gadella TWJ Jr, Goedhart J. Nat Commun. 2021 Dec 9;12(1):7159. doi: 10.1038/s41467-021-27249-w. PubMed 34887382.
Backbone
  Vector backbone: pEGFP-N1
  Backbone manufacturer: Clontech
  Vector type: Mammalian Expression
Growth in bacteria
  Bacterial resistance: Kanamycin, 50 μg/mL
  Growth temperature: 37°C
  Growth strain: DH5alpha
  Copy number: High Copy
Gene/Insert
  Gene/Insert name: Tq-Ca-FLITS
  Species: Synthetic
  Cloning method: Restriction Enzyme; 5′ cloning site AgeI (not destroyed); 3′ cloning site BsrGI (not destroyed)
Terms and licenses: Academic/Nonprofit Terms; Industry Terms: Not Available to Industry
How to cite: N1-Tq-Ca-FLITS was a gift from Dorus Gadella (Addgene plasmid # 191454 ; http://n2t.net/addgene:191454 ; RRID:Addgene_191454)
