[The description below was written by a language model from this plasmid's Addgene catalogue record and pLannotate feature annotations shown in this document.]
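Description:
N1-Tq-Ca-FLITS is a mammalian expression plasmid of about 5.3 kb built on the Clontech pEGFP-N1 backbone. It carries Tq-Ca-FLITS, a synthetic, genetically encoded calcium indicator that reports calcium through changes in both fluorescence lifetime and intensity. The sensor coding sequence was placed between the AgeI and BsrGI sites, both of which are retained, which is the position occupied by the fluorescent protein in the parent vector. It lies downstream of the human cytomegalovirus immediate early enhancer and promoter and the multiple cloning site, and is followed by the SV40 polyadenylation signal, giving strong constitutive expression after transfection. The automated annotation labels the roughly 1.3 kb open reading frame as a GCaMP2 fragment. This most likely reflects sequence similarity to that class of Aequorea-derived, single-fluorescent-protein calcium sensors rather than the insert's identity, since the catalogue entry names it as the turquoise Tq-Ca-FLITS sensor. The short hits to SV40 large T antigen, ble and the bGH poly(A) signal are also fragmentary matches and are probably residual backbone sequence rather than functional parts.

The plasmid replicates in E. coli from a high-copy ColE1/pUC-type origin and also has an f1 phage origin. A single NeoR/KanR gene (Tn5 aminoglycoside phosphotransferase) provides selection in both hosts. A bacterial bla promoter drives it for kanamycin resistance in E. coli. The SV40 enhancer and early promoter, with the HSV TK polyadenylation signal, drive it in mammalian cells, where it allows G418 selection. According to the record, the construct is used for quantitative imaging of intracellular calcium, with the lifetime readout complementing intensity measurements.
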