Features (pLannotate 1.2.2; 14 found; start..end, strand, type, name):
     79..382     +  enhancer       CMV enhancer: human cytomegalovirus immediate early enhancer
    383..586     +  promoter       CMV promoter: human cytomegalovirus (CMV) immediate early promoter
    609..689     +  misc_feature   MCS: multiple cloning site
    679..1956    +  CDS            GCaMP2 (fragment): GCaMP2 is a basic (constitutively fluorescent) green fluorescent protein published in 2006, derived from Aequorea victoria.
   1988..2071    +  CDS            large T antigen (fragment): large T antigen from SV40 (simian virus 40)
   2094..2215    +  polyA_signal   SV40 poly(A) signal: SV40 polyadenylation signal
   2249..2677    -  rep_origin     f1 ori (sequence partly withheld): f1 bacteriophage origin of replication; arrow indicates direction of (+) strand synthesis
   2704..2808    +  promoter       AmpR promoter: bla
   2810..3167    +  promoter       SV40 promoter: SV40 enhancer and early promoter
   3202..3996    +  CDS            NeoR/KanR: aminoglycoside phosphotransferase from Tn5; aph(3')-II (or nptII); confers resistance to neomycin, kanamycin, and G418 (Geneticin®)
   4017..4169    +  CDS            ble (fragment): BLE_KLEPN - Experimental evidence at protein level: Swiss-Prot protein existence level 1. Binding protein with a strong affinity to the bleomycin family of antibiotics. Binds to CL990; an antimitotic-antibiotic compound. From Klebsiella pneumoniae.
   4228..4275    +  polyA_signal   HSV TK poly(A) signal: herpes simplex virus thymidine kinase polyadenylation signal (Cole and Stacy, 1985)
   4366..4382    -  polyA_signal   bGH poly(A) signal (fragment): bovine growth hormone polyadenylation signal
   4604..5192    +  rep_origin     ori: high-copy-number ColE1/pMB1/pBR322/pUC origin of replication
>Addgene plasmid #191454 | N1-Tq-Ca-FLITS | addgene full sequence | sequence record 377483 | Addgene NGS Result
CGTATTACCGCCATGCATTAGTTATTAATAGTAATCAATTACGGGGTCATTAGTTCATAGCCCATATATG
GAGTTCCGCGTTACATAACTTACGGTAAATGGCCCGCCTGGCTGACCGCCCAACGACCCCCGCCCATTGA
CGTCAATAATGACGTATGTTCCCATAGTAACGCCAATAGGGACTTTCCATTGACGTCAATGGGTGGAGTA
TTTACGGTAAACTGCCCACTTGGCAGTACATCAAGTGTATCATATGCCAAGTACGCCCCCTATTGACGTC
AATGACGGTAAATGGCCCGCCTGGCATTATGCCCAGTACATGACCTTATGGGACTTTCCTACTTGGCAGT
ACATCTACGTATTAGTCATCGCTATTACCATGGTGATGCGGTTTTGGCAGTACATCAATGGGCGTGGATA
GCGGTTTGACTCACGGGGATTTCCAAGTCTCCACCCCATTGACGTCAATGGGAGTTTGTTTTGGCACCAA
AATCAACGGGACTTTCCAAAATGTCGTAACAACTCCGCCCCATTGACGCAAATGGGCGGTAGGCGTGTAC
GGTGGGAGGTCTATATAAGCAGAGCTGGTTTAGTGAACCGTCAGATCCGCTAGCGCTACCGGACTCAGAT
CTCGAGCTCAAGCTTCGAATTCTGCAGTCGACGGTACCGCGGGCCCGGGATCCACCGGTCGCCACCATGG
TCGACTCTTCACGTCGTAAGTGGAATAAGGCAGGTCACGCAGTCAGAGCTATAGGTCGGCTGAGCTCACC
CGTGGTTGTCTATATCACCGCCGACAAGCAGAAGAACGGCATCAAGGCCAACTTCAAGATCCGCCACAAC
ATCGAGGACGGCGGCGTGCAGCTCGCCGACCACTACCAGCAGAACACCCCCATCGGCGACGGCCCCGTGC
TGCTGCCCGACAACCACTACCTGAGCACCCAGTCCAAGCTGAGCAAAGACCCCAACGAGAAGCGCGATCA
CATGGTCCTACTGGAGTTCGTGACCGCCGCCGGGATCACTCTCGGCATGGACGAGCTGTACCAGGGTGGC
AGCGGTGGCATGGTGAGCAAGGGCGAGGAGCTGTTCACCGGGGTGGTGCCCATCCTGGTCGAGCTGGACG
GCGACGTAAACGGCCACAAGTTCAGCGTGTCCGGCGAGGGCGAGGGCGATGCCACCTACGGCAAGCTGAC
CCTGAAGTTCATCTGCACCACCGGCAAGCTGCCCGTGCCCTGGCCCACCCTCGTGACCACCCTGTCCTGG
GGCGTGCAGTGCTTCGCCCGCTACCCCGACCACATGAAGCAGCACGACTTCTTCAAGTCCGCCATGCCCG
AAGGCTACGTCCAGGAGCGCACCATCTTCTTCAAGGACGACGGCAACTACAAGACCCGCGCCGAGGTGAA
GTTCGAGGGCGACACCCTGGTGAACCGCATCGAGCTGAAGGGCATCGACTTCAAGGAGGACGGCAACATC
CTGGGGCACAAGCTGGAGTACAACTACTATAGCGACAACACGCGTGACCAACTGACTGAAGAGCAGATCG
CAGAATTTAAAGAGGCTTTCTCCCTATTTGACAAGGACGGGGATGGGACGATAACAACCAAGGAGCTGGG
GACGGTGATGCGGTCTCTGGGGCAGAACCCCACAGAAGCAGAGCTGCAGGACATGATCAATGAAGTAGAT
GCCGACGGTGACGGCACATTCGACTTCCCTGAGTTCCTGACGATGATGGCAAGAAAAATGAATGACACAG
ACAGTGAAGAGGAAATTAGAGAAGCGTTCCGCGTGTTTGATAAGGACGGCAATGGCTACATCGGCGCAGC
AGAGCTTCGCCACGTGATGACAGACCTTGGAGAGAAGTTAACAGATGAGGAGGTTGATGAAATGATCAGG
GTAGCAGACATCGATGGGGATGGTCAGGTAAACTACGAAGAGTTTGTCCAAATGATGACAGCGAAGTAGG
TGTACAAGTAAAGCGGCCGCGACTCTAGATCATAATCAGCCATACCACATTTGTAGAGGTTTTACTTGCT
TTAAAAAACCTCCCACACCTCCCCCTGAACCTGAAACATAAAATGAATGCAATTGTTGTTGTTAACTTGT
TTATTGCAGCTTATAATGGTTACAAATAAAGCAATAGCATCACAAATTTCACAAATAAAGCATTTTTTTC
ACTGCATTCTAGTTGTGGTTTGTCCAAACTCATCAATGTATCTTAAGGCGTAAATTGTAAGCGTTAATAT
TTTGTTAAAATTCGCGTTAAATTTTTGTTAAATCAGCTCATTTTTTAACCAATAGGCCGAAATCGGCAAA
ATCCCTTATAAATCAAAAGAATAGACCGAGATAGGGT
[37 nt withheld, positions 2348-2384]
AAAGAACGTGGACTCCAACGTCAAAGG
[49 nt withheld, positions 2412-2460]
T
[91 nt withheld, positions 2462-2552]
G
[124 nt withheld, positions 2554-2677]
CAGGTGGCACTTTTCGGGGAAATGTGCGCGGAACCCCTATTTGTTTATTTTTCTAAATACATTCAAATAT
GTATCCGCTCATGAGACAATAACCCTGATAAATGCTTCAATAATATTGAAAAAGGAAGAGTCCTGAGGCG
GAAAGAACCAGCTGTGGAATGTGTGTCAGTTAGGGTGTGGAAAGTCCCCAGGCTCCCCAGCAGGCAGAAG
TATGCAAAGCATGCATCTCAATTAGTCAGCAACCAGGTGTGGAAAGTCCCCAGGCTCCCCAGCAGGCAGA
AGTATGCAAAGCATGCATCTCAATTAGTCAGCAACCATAGTCCCGCCCCTAACTCCGCCCATCCCGCCCC
TAACTCCGCCCAGTTCCGCCCATTCTCCGCCCCATGGCTGACTAATTTTTTTTATTTATGCAGAGGCCGA
GGCCGCCTCGGCCTCTGAGCTATTCCAGAAGTAGTGAGGAGGCTTTTTTGGAGGCCTAGGCTTTTGCAAA
GATCGATCAAGAGACAGGATGAGGATCGTTTCGCATGATTGAACAAGATGGATTGCACGCAGGTTCTCCG
GCCGCTTGGGTGGAGAGGCTATTCGGCTATGACTGGGCACAACAGACAATCGGCTGCTCTGATGCCGCCG
TGTTCCGGCTGTCAGCGCAGGGGCGCCCGGTTCTTTTTGTCAAGACCGACCTGTCCGGTGCCCTGAATGA
ACTGCAAGACGAGGCAGCGCGGCTATCGTGGCTGGCCACGACGGGCGTTCCTTGCGCAGCTGTGCTCGAC
GTTGTCACTGAAGCGGGAAGGGACTGGCTGCTATTGGGCGAAGTGCCGGGGCAGGATCTCCTGTCATCTC
ACCTTGCTCCTGCCGAGAAAGTATCCATCATGGCTGATGCAATGCGGCGGCTGCATACGCTTGATCCGGC
TACCTGCCCATTCGACCACCAAGCGAAACATCGCATCGAGCGAGCACGTACTCGGATGGAAGCCGGTCTT
GTCGATCAGGATGATCTGGACGAAGAGCATCAGGGGCTCGCGCCAGCCGAACTGTTCGCCAGGCTCAAGG
CGAGCATGCCCGACGGCGAGGATCTCGTCGTGACCCATGGCGATGCCTGCTTGCCGAATATCATGGTGGA
AAATGGCCGCTTTTCTGGATTCATCGACTGTGGCCGGCTGGGTGTGGCGGACCGCTATCAGGACATAGCG
TTGGCTACCCGTGATATTGCTGAAGAGCTTGGCGGCGAATGGGCTGACCGCTTCCTCGTGCTTTACGGTA
TCGCCGCTCCCGATTCGCAGCGCATCGCCTTCTATCGCCTTCTTGACGAGTTCTTCTGAGCGGGACTCTG
GGGTTCGAAATGACCGACCAAGCGACGCCCAACCTGCCATCACGAGATTTCGATTCCACCGCCGCCTTCT
ATGAAAGGTTGGGCTTCGGAATCGTTTTCCGGGACGCCGGCTGGATGATCCTCCAGCGCGGGGATCTCAT
GCTGGAGTTCTTCGCCCACCCTAGGGGGAGGCTAACTGAAACACGGAAGGAGACAATACCGGAAGGAACC
CGCGCTATGACGGCAATAAAAAGACAGAATAAAACGCACGGTGTTGGGTCGTTTGTTCATAAACGCGGGG
TTCGGTCCCAGGGCTGGCACTCTGTCGATACCCCACCGAGACCCCATTGGGGCCAATACGCCCGCGTTTC
TTCCTTTTCCCCACCCCACCCCCCAAGTTCGGGTGAAGGCCCAGGGCTCGCAGCCAACGTCGGGGCGGCA
GGCCCTGCCATAGCCTCAGGTTACTCATATATACTTTAGATTGATTTAAAACTTCATTTTTAATTTAAAA
GGATCTAGGTGAAGATCCTTTTTGATAATCTCATGACCAAAATCCCTTAACGTGAGTTTTCGTTCCACTG
AGCGTCAGACCCCGTAGAAAAGATCAAAGGATCTTCTTGAGATCCTTTTTTTCTGCGCGTAATCTGCTGC
TTGCAAACAAAAAAACCACCGCTACCAGCGGTGGTTTGTTTGCCGGATCAAGAGCTACCAACTCTTTTTC
CGAAGGTAACTGGCTTCAGCAGAGCGCAGATACCAAATACTGTTCTTCTAGTGTAGCCGTAGTTAGGCCA
CCACTTCAAGAACTCTGTAGCACCGCCTACATACCTCGCTCTGCTAATCCTGTTACCAGTGGCTGCTGCC
AGTGGCGATAAGTCGTGTCTTACCGGGTTGGACTCAAGACGATAGTTACCGGATAAGGCGCAGCGGTCGG
GCTGAACGGGGGGTTCGTGCACACAGCCCAGCTTGGAGCGAACGACCTACACCGAACTGAGATACCTACA
GCGTGAGCTATGAGAAAGCGCCACGCTTCCCGAAGGGAGAAAGGCGGACAGGTATCCGGTAAGCGGCAGG
GTCGGAACAGGAGAGCGCACGAGGGAGCTTCCAGGGGGAAACGCCTGGTATCTTTATAGTCCTGTCGGGT
TTCGCCACCTCTGACTTGAGCGTCGATTTTTGTGATGCTCGTCAGGGGGGCGGAGCCTATGGAAAAACGC
CAGCAACGCGGCCTTTTTACGGTTCCTGGCCTTTTGCTGGCCTTTTGCTCACATGTTCTTTCCTGCGTTA
TCCCCTGATTCTGTGGATAAC
